>Addgene plasmid #235945 | pME_Cp_0_6_020_psbA_5'Hom_rev_Cr | addgene full sequence | sequence record 476149 | Addgene NGS Result
GGTCTCGCGCTCGTATCCATGCTAGCAATATCTGATGGTACTTGCATTTCATAAGTTTGGCCTGGAATAA
CCACCGTTTCGGAAGTACCTGTCGCTTTAAGTTTTATAGCTAAATCTAAAGTTTCTTTAAGTCTTTTAGC
TGTATTAAATACTCCACGACTTTCCCTTACGGGACAATAAATAAATTTGTCCCCTTCCCCTTACGGGACG
TCAGTGGCAGTTGCCTGCCAACTGCCTCCTTCGGAGTATTAAAATCCTATATTTATATACTCCTAAGTTT
ACTTGCCCAATATTTATATTAGGCAGTTGGCAGGCAACTGCCACTGACGTCCCGAAGGGGAAGGGGAAGG
ACGTCCCCTTCGGGTAAATAAATTTTAGTGGCAGTGGTACCACCACTGCCTGCTTCCTCCTTCCCCTTCG
GGCAAGTAAACTTAGAATAAAATTTATTTGCTGCGCTAGCAGGTTTACATACTCCTAAGTTTACTTGCCC
GAAGGGGAAGGAGGACGTCCCCTTACGGGAATATAAATATTAGTGGCAGTGGTACAATAAATAAATTGTA
TGTAAACCCCTTCGGGCAACTAAAGTTTATCGCAGTATATAAATATAGAATGTTTACATACTCCGAAGGA
GGACGCCAGTGGCAGTGGTACCGCCACTGCCTGCTCCGCAGTATTAACATCCTATTTTAATACTCCGAAG
GAGGCAGTTGGCAGGCAACTGCCACTAATATTTATATTCCCGTAAGGGGACGTCCTATTTTAATACTCCG
AAGGAGGCAGTTGGCAGGCAACTGCCACTAAAATTTATTTGCCTCCTAACGGAGCATTAAAATCCCGAAG
GGGACGTCCCGAAGGGGAAGGGGAAGGAGGCAACTGCCTGCTTCCTCCTTCCCCTTCGGGCAAGTAAACT
TAGAATAAAATTTATTTGCTGCGCTAGCAGGTTTACATACTCCTAAGTTTACTTGCCCGAAGGGGAAGGA
GGACGTCCCCTTACGGGAATATAAATATTAGTGGCAGTGGTACAATAAATAAATTGTATGTAAACCCCTT
CGGGCAACTAAAGTTTATCGCAGTATATAAATATCGGCAGTTGGCAGGCAACTGCCACTAAAATTCATTT
GCCCGAAGGGGACGTCCACTAATATTTATATTCCCGTAAGGGGACGTCCCGAAGGGGAAGGGGACGTCCT
AACGGAGCATTAAAATCCCTAAGTTTACTTGCCTAGGCAGTTGGCAGGATATTTATATACGATATTAATA
CTTTGCAACTGCCACTAAAATTTATTTGCCCGAAGGGGACGTCCTTCGGAGTATATAAATATCCCGTAAG
GGGAAGGGGATGTCCCGTAAGGGGAAGGGGAGAAGCTCCAACAGAGGTGTTCGAGACGAGACAGAGACCA
CTCATCGCGACTAGTAGCGGCCGCTGCAGTCCGGCAAAAAAGGGCAAGGTGTCACCACCCTGCCCTTTTT
CTTTAAAACCGAAAAGATTACTTCGCGTTATGCAGGCTTCCTCGCTCACTGACTCGCTGCGCTCGGTCGT
TCGGCTGCGGCGAGCGGTATCAGCTCACTCAAAGGCGGTAATACGGTTATCCACAGAATCAGGGGATAAC
GCAGGAAAGAACATGTGAGCAAAAGGCCAGCAAAAGGCCAGGAACCGTAAAAAGGCCGCGTTGCTGGCGT
TTTTCCACAGGCTCCGCCCCCCTGACGAGCATCACAAAAATCGACGCTCAAGTCAGAGGTGGCGAAACCC
GACAGGACTATAAAGATACCAGGCGTTTCCCCCTGGAAGCTCCCTCGTGCGCTCTCCTGTTCCGACCCTG
CCGCTTACCGGATACCTGTCCGCCTTTCTCCCTTCGGGAAGCGTGGCGCTTTCTCATAGCTCACGCTGTA
GGTATCTCAGTTCGGTGTAGGTCGTTCGCTCCAAGCTGGGCTGTGTGCACGAACCCCCCGTTCAGCCCGA
CCGCTGCGCCTTATCCGGTAACTATCGTCTTGAGTCCAACCCGGTAAGACACGACTTATCGCCACTGGCA
GCAGCCACTGGTAACAGGATTAGCAGAGCGAGGTATGTAGGCGGTGCTACAGAGTTCTTGAAGTGGTGGC
CTAACTACGGCTACACTAGAAGAACAGTATTTGGTATCTGCGCTCTGCTGAAGCCAGTTACCTTCGGAAA
AAGAGTTGGTAGCTCTTGATCCGGCAAACAAACCACCGCTGGTAGCGGTGGTTTTTTTGTTTGCAAGCAG
CAGATTACGCGCAGAAAAAAAGGATCTCAAGAAGATCCTTTGATCTTTTCTACGGGGTCTGACGCTCAGT
GGAACGAAAACTCACGTTAAGGGATTTTGGTCATGAGATTATCAAAAAGGATCTTCACCTAGATCCTTTT
AAATTAAAAATGAAGTTTTAAATCAATCTAAAGTATATATGAGTAAACTTGGTCTGACAGCTCGAGGCTT
GGATTCTCACCAATAAAAAACGCCCGGCGGCAACCGAGCGTTCTGAACAAATCCAGATGGAGTTCTGAGG
TCATTACTGGATCTATCAACAGGAGTCCAAGCGAGCTCGATATCAAATTACGCCCCGCCCTGCCACTCGT
CGCAGTACTGTTGTAATTCATTAAGCATTCTGCCGACATGGAAGCCATCACAAACGGCATGATGAACCTG
AATCGCCAGCGGCATCAGCACCTTGTCGCCTTGCGTATAATATTTGCCCATGGTGAAAACGGGGGCGAAG
AAGTTGTCCATATTGGCCACGTTTAAATCAAAACTGGTGAAACTCACCCAGGGATTGGCTGATACGAAAA
ACATATTCTCAATAAACCCTTTAGGGAAATAGGCCAGGTTTTCACCGTAACACGCCACATCTTGCGAATA
TATGTGTAGAAACTGCCGGAAATCGTCGTGGTATTCACTCCAGAGTGATGAAAACGTTTCAGTTTGCTCA
TGGAAAACGGTGTAACAAGGGTGAACACTATCCCATATCACCAGCTCACCGTCTTTCATTGCCATACGAA
ATTCCGGATGAGCATTCATCAGGCGGGCAAGAATGTGAATAAAGGCCGGATAAAACTTGTGCTTATTTTT
CTTTACGGTCTTTAAAAAGGCCGTAATATCCAGCTGAACGGTCTGGTTATAGGTACATTGAGCAACTGAC
TGAAATGCCTCAAAATGTTCTTTACGATGCCATTGGGATATATCAACGGTGGTATATCCAGTGATTTTTT
TCTCCATTTTAGCTTCCTTAGCTCCTGAAAATCTCGATAACTCAAAAAATACGCCCGGTAGTGATCTTAT
TTCATTATGGTGAAAGTTGGAACCTCTTACGTGCCCGATCAACTCGAGTGCCACCTGACGTCTAAGAAAC
CATTATTATCATGACATTAACCTATAAAAATAGGCGTATCACGAGGCAGAATTTCAGATAAAAAAAATCC
TTAGCTTTCGCTAAGGATGATTTCTGGAATTCGCGGCCGCTTCTAGAGCGATGAGT
Features (pLannotate 1.2.2; 9 found; start..end, strand, type, name):
    205..339     -  CDS            YCX5_CHLRE (fragment): Protein predicted: Swiss-Prot protein existence level 4. From Chlamydomonas reinhardtii (Chlamydomonas smithii).
   1410..1429    +  misc_feature   BioBrick suffix: universal suffix for all parts
   1430..1487    +  terminator     his operon terminator: This putative transcriptin terminator from the E. coli his operon has a 2-bp deletion introduced during synthesis. Its efficiency has not been determined.
   1682..2270    -  rep_origin     ori: high-copy-number ColE1/pMB1/pBR322/pUC origin of replication
   2453..2547    -  terminator     lambda t0 terminator: transcription terminator from phage lambda
   2571..3227    -  CDS            cat: CAT_ECOLX - Experimental evidence at protein level: Swiss-Prot protein existence level 1. This enzyme is an effector of chloramphenicol resistance in bacteria. From Escherichia coli. This protein is used as a marker in many commonly used cloning vectors, such as pACYC184.
   3228..3325    -  promoter       cat promoter: promoter of the E. coli cat gene encoding chloramphenicol acetyltransferase
   3411..3454    -  terminator     bacterial terminator: putative bacterial transcription terminator
   3457..3478    +  misc_feature   BioBrick prefix: BioBrick prefix for parts that do not start with "ATG"
