[The description below was written by a language model from this plasmid's Addgene catalogue record and pLannotate feature annotations shown in this document.]
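Description:
pME_Cp_0_6_020_psbA_5'Hom_rev_Cr is a small (about 3.5 kb) part plasmid from a modular, Golden Gate–style cloning toolkit for engineering the chloroplast genome of Chlamydomonas reinhardtii. It is built on the pME_Cp_UAV_GFP acceptor backbone, a roughly 2.1 kb synthetic-biology vector, and is maintained in E. coli at high copy through a ColE1/pUC-type origin. Selection is by chloramphenicol, conferred by a cat gene under its native promoter and followed by the lambda t0 terminator. The insert region is bracketed by BioBrick prefix and suffix sequences and insulated by bacterial terminators, including a his operon terminator, which limit transcriptional read-through between backbone and part.

The payload is a 1,385 bp fragment of C. reinhardtii chloroplast DNA serving as the 5' homology arm for the psbA locus, stored in the reverse orientation and assigned to the "M2" position of the assembly scheme. It was cloned using BsaI sites that were destroyed in the process. The only annotated feature within it is a fragment of a predicted chloroplast open reading frame (YCX5), consistent with native flanking genomic sequence rather than an expression cassette. The plasmid carries no promoter-driven transgene, reporter or algal selection marker of its own.

Its intended use is as a building block. Combined with a matching 3' homology arm and the desired expression modules in higher-level assemblies, it directs integration of the assembled construct at psbA, presumably by homologous recombination as is usual for chloroplast transformation. The record does not detail the overhangs or which other parts it is paired with.
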