Addgene plasmid #235945: pME_Cp_0_6_020_psbA_5'Hom_rev_Cr
Purpose: 5'Homology psbA reverse in the M2 position used for genome integration at the psbA locus
Depositing lab: Tobias Erb. Depositing organization: Max Planck Institute for Terrestrial Microbiology. Publication: A modular high-throughput approach for advancing synthetic biology in the chloroplast of Chlamydomonas. Inckemann RM, Chotel T, Burgis M, Brinkmann CK, Andreas L, Baumann J, Sharma P, Klose M, Barrett J, Ries F, Paczia N, Glatter T, Mackinder LCM, Willmund F, Erb TJ. Nat Plants. 2025 Nov;11(11):2332-2349. doi: 10.1038/s41477-025-02126-2. Epub 2025 Nov 3. PubMed 41184475.
Backbone
  Vector backbone: pME_Cp_UAV_GFP
  Backbone size w/o insert (bp): 2101
  Vector type: Synthetic Biology
Growth in bacteria
  Bacterial resistance: Chloramphenicol, 25 μg/mL
  Growth temperature: 37°C
  Growth strain: DH5alpha
  Copy number: High Copy
Gene/Insert
  Gene/Insert name: psbA 5'Homology reverse
  Species: Chlamydomonas reinhardtii
  Insert size (bp): 1385
  Cloning method: Restriction Enzyme; 5′ cloning site BsaI (destroyed during cloning); 3′ cloning site BsaI (destroyed during cloning)
  Sequencing primers: 5′ CGTATCACGAGGCAGAATTTC; 3′ CCTGCATAACGCGAAGTAATC
Terms and licenses: Academic/Nonprofit Terms; Industry Terms: Not Available to Industry
Depositor comments: Please visit https://doi.org/10.1101/2024.05.08.593163 for bioRxiv preprint.
How to cite: pME_Cp_0_6_020_psbA_5'Hom_rev_Cr was a gift from Tobias Erb (Addgene plasmid # 235945 ; http://n2t.net/addgene:235945 ; RRID:Addgene_235945)
